>Addgene plasmid #242574 | pCAGEN-DV-IRES-myr-EGFP (JDW 495) | addgene full sequence | sequence record 495448 | Addgene NGS Result
TTTGATTTAAACGTGGCCAATATGGACAACTTCTTCGCCCCCGTTTTCACCATGGGCAAATATTATACGC
AAGGCGACAAGGTGCTGATGCCGCTGGCGATTCAGGTTCATCATGCCGTTTGTGATGGCTTCCATGTCGG
CAGAATGCTTAATGAATTACAACAGTACTGCGATGAGTGGCAGGCGGGGCGTAATCTAGAGGATCCGGCT
TACTAAAAGCCAGATAACAGTATGCGTATTTGCGCGCTGATTTTTGCGGTATAAGAATATATACTGATAT
GTATACCCGAAGTATGTCAAAAAGAGGTATGCTATGAAGCAGCGTATTACAGTGACAGTTGACAGCGACA
GCTATCAGTTGCTCAAGGCATATATGATGTCAATATCTCCGGTCTGGTAAGCACAACCATGCAGAATGAA
GCCCGTCGTCTGCGTGCCGAACGCTGGAAAGCGGAAAATCAGGAAGGGATGGCTGAGGTCGCCCGGTTTA
TTGAAATGAACGGCTCTTTTGCTGACGAGAACAGGGGCTGGTGAAATGCAGTTTAAGGTTTACACCTATA
AAAGAGAGAGCCGTTATCGTCTGTTTGTGGATGTACAGAGTGATATTATTGACACGCCCGGGCGACGGAT
GGTGATCCCCCTGGCCAGTGCACGTCTGCTGTCAGATAAAGTCCCCCGTGAACTTTACCCGGTGGTGCAT
ATCGGGGATGAAAGCTGGCGCATGATGACCACCGATATGGCCAGTGTGCCGGTCTCCGTTATCGGGGAAG
AAGTGGCTGATCTCAGCCACCGCGAAAATGACATCAAAAACGCCATTAACCTGATGTTCTGGGGAATATA
AATGTCAGGCTCCCTTATACACAGCCAGTCTGCAGGTCGACCATAGTGACTGGATATGTTGTGTTTTACA
GTATTATGTAGTCTGTTTTTTATGCAAAATCTAATTTAATATATTGATATTTATATCATTTTACGTTTCT
CGTTCAGCTTTCTTGTACAAAGTGGTTCGATATCCTATAGTGTCACCTAAATAATTCCGCCCCCCCCTCT
CCCTCCCCCCCCCCTAACGTTACTGGCCGAAGCCGCTTGGAATAAGGCCGGTGTGCGTTTGTCTATATGT
TATTTTCCACCATATTGCCGTCTTTTGGCAATGTGAGGGCCCGGAAACCTGGCCCTGTCTTCTTGACGAG
CATTCCTAGGGGTCTTTCCCCTCTCGCCAAAGGAATGCAAGGTCTGTTGAATGTCGTGAAGGAAGCAGTT
CCTCTGGAAGCTTCTTGAAGACAAACAACGTCTGTAGCGACCCTTTGCAGGCAGCGGAACCCCCCACCTG
GCGACAGGTGCCTCTGCGGCCAAAAGCCACGTGTATAAGATACACCTGCAAAGGCGGCACAACCCCAGTG
CCACGTTGTGAGTTGGATAGTTGTGGAAAGAGTCAAATGGCTCTCCTCAAGCGTATTCAACAAGGGGCTG
AAGGATGCCCAGAAGGTACCCCATTGTATGGGATCTGATCTGGGGCCTCGGTGCACATGCTTTACATGTG
TTTAGTCGAGGTTAAAAAAACGTCTAGGCCCCCCGAACCACGGGGACGTGGTTTTCCTTTGAAAAACACG
ATGATAATATGGCCACAACCATGCTGTGCTGTATGAGAAGAACCAAACAGGTTGAAAAGAATGATGAGGA
CCAAAAGATCATGGTGAGCAAGGGCGAGGAGCTGTTCACCGGGGTGGTGCCCATCCTGGTCGAGCTGGAC
GGCGACGTAAACGGCCACAAGTTCAGCGTGTCCGGCGAGGGCGAGGGCGATGCCACCTACGGCAAGCTGA
CCCTGAAGTTCATCTGCACCACCGGCAAGCTGCCCGTGCCCTGGCCCACCCTCGTGACCACCCTGACCTA
CGGCGTGCAGTGCTTCAGCCGCTACCCCGACCACATGAAGCAGCACGACTTCTTCAAGTCCGCCATGCCC
GAAGGCTACGTCCAGGAGCGCACCATCTTCTTCAAGGACGACGGCAACTACAAGACCCGCGCCGAGGTGA
AGTTCGAGGGCGACACCCTGGTGAACCGCATCGAGCTGAAGGGCATCGACTTCAAGGAGGACGGCAACAT
CCTGGGGCACAAGCTGGAGTACAACTACAACAGCCACAACGTCTATATCATGGCCGACAAGCAGAAGAAC
GGCATCAAGGCGAACTTCAAGATCCGCCACAACATCGAGGACGGCGGCGTGCAGCTCGCCGACCACTACC
AGCAGAACACCCCCATCGGCGACGGCCCCGTGCTGCTGCCCGACAACCACTACCTGAGCACCCAGTCCGC
CCTGAGCAAAGACCCCAACGAGAAGCGCGATCACATGGTCCTGCTGGAGTTCGTGACCGCCGCCGGGATC
ACTCTCGGCATGGACGAGCTGTACAAGTAAGCGGCCGCACTCCTCAGGTGCAGGCTGCCTATCAGAAGGT
GGTGGCTGGTGTGGCCAATGCCCTGGCTCACAAATACCACTGAGATCTTTTTCCCTCTGCCAAAAATTAT
GGGGACATCATGAAGCCCCTTGAGCATCTGACTTCTGGCTAATAAAGGAAATTTATTTTCATTGCAATAG
TGTGTTGGAATTTTTTGTGTCTCTCACTCGGAAGGACATATGGGAGGGCAAATCATTTAAAACATCAGAA
TGAGTATTTGGTTTAGAGTTTGGCAACATATGCCCATATGCTGGCTGCCATGAACAAAGGTTGGCTATAA
AGAGGTCATCAGTATATGAAACAGCCCCCTGCTGTCCATTCCTTATTCCATAGAAAAGCCTTGACTTGAG
GTTAGATTTTTTTTATATTTTGTTTTGTGTTATTTTTTTCTTTAACATCCCTAAAATTTTCCTTACATGT
TTTACTAGCCAGATTTTTCCTCCTCTCCTGACTACTCCCAGTCATAGCTGTCCCTCTTCTCTTATGGAGA
TCCCTCGACCTGCAGCCCAAGCTTGGCGTAATCATGGTCATAGCTGTTTCCTGTGTGAAATTGTTATCCG
CTCACAATTCCACACAACATACGAGCCGGAAGCATAAAGTGTAAAGCCTGGGGTGCCTAATGAGTGAGCT
AACTCACATTAATTGCGTTGCGCTCACTGCCCGCTTTCCAGTCGGGAAACCTGTCGTGCCAGCGGATCCG
CATCTCAATTAGTCAGCAACCATAGTCCCGCCCCTAACTCCGCCCATCCCGCCCCTAACTCCGCCCAGTT
CCGCCCATTCTCCGCCCCATGGCTGACTAATTTTTTTTATTTATGCAGAGGCCGAGGCCGCCTCGGCCTC
TGAGCTATTCCAGAAGTAGTGAGGAGGCTTTTTTGGAGGCCTAGGCTTTTGCAAAAAGCTAACTTGTTTA
TTGCAGCTTATAATGGTTACAAATAAAGCAATAGCATCACAAATTTCACAAATAAAGCATTTTTTTCACT
GCATTCTAGTTGTGGTTTGTCCAAACTCATCAATGTATCTTATCATGTCTGGATCCGCTGCATTAATGAA
TCGGCCAACGCGCGGGGAGAGGCGGTTTGCGTATTGGGCGCTCTTCCGCTTCCTCGCTCACTGACTCGCT
GCGCTCGGTCGTTCGGCTGCGGCGAGCGGTATCAGCTCACTCAAAGGCGGTAATACGGTTATCCACAGAA
TCAGGGGATAACGCAGGAAAGAACATGTGAGCAAAAGGCCAGCAAAAGGCCAGGAACCGTAAAAAGGCCG
CGTTGCTGGCGTTTTTCCATAGGCTCCGCCCCCCTGACGAGCATCACAAAAATCGACGCTCAAGTCAGAG
GTGGCGAAACCCGACAGGACTATAAAGATACCAGGCGTTTCCCCCTGGAAGCTCCCTCGTGCGCTCTCCT
GTTCCGACCCTGCCGCTTACCGGATACCTGTCCGCCTTTCTCCCTTCGGGAAGCGTGGCGCTTTCTCATA
GCTCACGCTGTAGGTATCTCAGTTCGGTGTAGGTCGTTCGCTCCAAGCTGGGCTGTGTGCACGAACCCCC
CGTTCAGCCCGACCGCTGCGCCTTATCCGGTAACTATCGTCTTGAGTCCAACCCGGTAAGACACGACTTA
TCGCCACTGGCAGCAGCCACTGGTAACAGGATTAGCAGAGCGAGGTATGTAGGCGGTGCTACAGAGTTCT
TGAAGTGGTGGCCTAACTACGGCTACACTAGAAGAACAGTATTTGGTATCTGCGCTCTGCTGAAGCCAGT
TACCTTCGGAAAAAGAGTTGGTAGCTCTTGATCCGGCAAACAAACCACCGCTGGTAGCGGTGGTTTTTTT
GTTTGCAAGCAGCAGATTACGCGCAGAAAAAAAGGATCTCAAGAAGATCCTTTGATCTTTTCTACGGGGT
CTGACGCTCAGTGGAACGAAAACTCACGTTAAGGGATTTTGGTCATGAGATTATCAAAAAGGATCTTCAC
CTAGATCCTTTTAAATTAAAAATGAAGTTTTAAATCAATCTAAAGTATATATGAGTAAACTTGGTCTGAC
AGTTACCAATGCTTAATCAGTGAGGCACCTATCTCAGCGATCTGTCTATTTCGTTCATCCATAGTTGCCT
GACTCCCCGTCGTGTAGATAACTACGATACGGGAGGGCTTACCATCTGGCCCCAGTGCTGCAATGATACC
GCGAGACCCACGCTCACCGGCTCCAGATTTATCAGCAATAAACCAGCCAGCCGGAAGGGCCGAGCGCAGA
AGTGGTCCTGCAACTTTATCCGCCTCCATCCAGTCTATTAATTGTTGCCGGGAAGCTAGAGTAAGTAGTT
CGCCAGTTAATAGTTTGCGCAACGTTGTTGCCATTGCTACAGGCATCGTGGTGTCACGCTCGTCGTTTGG
TATGGCTTCATTCAGCTCCGGTTCCCAACGATCAAGGCGAGTTACATGATCCCCCATGTTGTGCAAAAAA
GCGGTTAGCTCCTTCGGTCCTCCGATCGTTGTCAGAAGTAAGTTGGCCGCAGTGTTATCACTCATGGTTA
TGGCAGCACTGCATAATTCTCTTACTGTCATGCCATCCGTAAGATGCTTTTCTGTGACTGGTGAGTACTC
AACCAAGTCATTCTGAGAATAGTGTATGCGGCGACCGAGTTGCTCTTGCCCGGCGTCAATACGGGATAAT
ACCGCGCCACATAGCAGAACTTTAAAAGTGCTCATCATTGGAAAACGTTCTTCGGGGCGAAAACTCTCAA
GGATCTTACCGCTGTTGAGATCCAGTTCGATGTAACCCACTCGTGCACCCAACTGATCTTCAGCATCTTT
TACTTTCACCAGCGTTTCTGGGTGAGCAAAAACAGGAAGGCAAAATGCCGCAAAAAAGGGAATAAGGGCG
ACACGGAAATGTTGAATACTCATACTCTTCCTTTTTCAATATTATTGAAGCATTTATCAGGGTTATTGTC
TCATGAGCGGATACATATTTGAATGTATTTAGAAAAATAAACAAATAGGGGTTCCGCGCACATTTCCCCG
AAAAGTGCCACCTGGGTCGACATTGATTATTGACTAGTTATTAATAGTAATCAATTACGGGGTCATTAGT
TCATAGCCCATATATGGAGTTCCGCGTTACATAACTTACGGTAAATGGCCCGCCTGGCTGACCGCCCAAC
GACCCCCGCCCATTGACGTCAATAATGACGTATGTTCCCATAGTAACGCCAATAGGGACTTTCCATTGAC
GTCAATGGGTGGAGTATTTACGGTAAACTGCCCACTTGGCAGTACATCAAGTGTATCATATGCCAAGTAC
GCCCCCTATTGACGTCAATGACGGTAAATGGCCCGCCTGGCATTATGCCCAGTACATGACCTTATGGGAC
TTTCCTACTTGGCAGTACATCTACGTATTAGTCATCGCTATTACCATGGTCGAGGTGAGCCCCACGTTCT
GCTTCACTCTCCCCATCTCCCCCCCCTCCCCACCCCCAATTTTGTATTTATTTATTTTTTAATTATTTTG
TGCAGCGATGGGGGCGGGGGGGGGGGGGGGGGCGCGCGCCAGGCGGGGCGGGGCGGGGCGAGGGGCGGGG
CGGGGCGAGGCGGAGAGGTGCGGCGGCAGCCAATCAGAGCGGCGCGCTCCGAAAGTTTCCTTTTATGGCG
AGGCGGCGGCGGCGGCGGCCCTATAAAAAGCGAAGCGCGCGGCGGGCGGGAGTCGCTGCGCGCTGCCTTC
GCCCCGTGCCCCGCTCCGCCGCCGCCTCGCGCCGCCCGCCCCGGCTCTGACTGACCGCGTTACTCCCACA
GGTGAGCGGGCGGGACGGCCCTTCTCCTCCGGGCTGTAATTAGCGCTTGGTTTAATGACGGCTTGTTTCT
TTTCTGTGGCTGCGTGAAAGCCTTGAGGGGCTCCGGGAGGGCCCTTTGTGCGGGGGGAGCGGCTCGGGGG
GTGCGTGCGTGTGTGTGTGCGTGGGGAGCGCCGCGTGCGGCTCCGCGCTGCCCGGCGGCTGTGAGCGCTG
CGGGCGCGGCGCGGGGCTTTGTGCGCTCCGCAGTGTGCGCGAGGGGAGCGCGGCCGGGGGCGGTGCCCCG
CGGTGCGGGGGGGGCTGCGAGGGGAACAAAGGCTGCGTGCGGGGTGTGTGCGTGGGGGGGTGAGCAGGGG
GTGTGGGCGCGTCGGTCGGGCTGCAACCCCCCCTGCACCCCCCTCCCCGAGTTGCTGAGCACGGCCCGGC
TTCGGGTGCGGGGCTCCGTACGGGGCGTGGCGCGGGGCTCGCCGTGCCGGGCGGGGGGTGGCGGCAGGTG
GGGGTGCCGGGCGGGGCGGGGCCGCCTCGGGCCGGGGAGGGCTCGGGGGAGGGGCGCGGCGGCCCCCGGA
GCGCCGGCGGCTGTCGAGGCGCGGCGAGCCGCAGCCATTGCCTTTTATGGTAATCGTGCGAGAGGGCGCA
GGGACTTCCTTTGTCCCAAATCTGTGCGGAGCCGAAATCTGGGAGGCGCCGCCGCACCCCCTCTAGCGGG
CGCGGGGCGAAGCGGTGCGGCGCCGGCAGGAAGGAAATGGGCGGGGAGGGCCTTCGTGCGTCGCCGCGCC
GCCGTCCCCTTCTCCCTCTCCAGCCTCGGGGCTGTCCGCGGGGGGACGGCTGCCTTCGGGGGGGACGGGG
CAGGGCGGGGTTCGGCTTCTGGCGTGTGACCGGCGGCTCTAGAGCCTCTGCTAACCATGTTCATGCCTTC
TTCTTTTTCCTACAGCTCCTGGGCAACGTGCTGGTTATTGTGCTGTCTCATCATTTTGGCAAAGAATTCC
TCGAGATATCAAACAAGTTTGTACAAAAAAGCTGAACGAGAAACGTAAAATGATATAAATATCAATATAT
TAAATTAGATTTTGCATAAAAAACAGACTACATAATACTGTAAAACACAACATATCCAGTCACTATGGCG
GCCGCATTAGGCACCCCAGGCTTTACACTTTATGCTTCCGGCTCGTATAATGTGTGGATTTTGAGTTAGG
ATCCGTCGAGATTTTCAGGAGCTAAGGAAGCTAAAATGGAGAAAAAAATCACTGGATATACCACCGTTGA
TATATCCCAATGGCATCGTAAAGAACATTTTGAGGCATTTCAGTCAGTTGCTCAATGTACCTATAACCAG
ACCGTTCAGCTGGATATTACGGCCTTTTTAAAGACCGTAAAGAAAAATAAGCACAAGTTTTATCCGGCCT
TTATTCACATTCTTGCCCGCCTGATGAATGCTCATCCGGAATTCCGTATGGCAATGAAAGACGGTGAGCT
GGTGATATGGGATAGTGTTCACCCTTGTTACACCGTTTTCCATGAGCAAACTGAAACGTTTTCATCGCTC
TGGAGTGAATACCACGACGATTTCCGGCAGTTTCTACACATATATTCGCAAGATGTGGCGTGTTACGGTG
AAAACCTGGCCTATTTCCCTAAAGGGTTTATTGAGAATATGTTTTTCGTCTCAGCCAATCCCTGGGTGAG
TTTCACCAGT
Features (pLannotate 1.2.2; 28 found; start..end, strand, type, name):
    373..531     +  CDS            ccdA (fragment): CCDA_ECO57 - Also known as H, letA. Experimental evidence at protein level: Swiss-Prot protein existence level 1. Antitoxin component of a type II toxin-antitoxin (TA) system which inhibits the post-segregational killing (PSK) of plasmid-free cells, also referred to as a plasmid addiction system. Binds to and blocks the activity of CcdB; will also remove bound CcdB protein from the CcdB-GyrA complex by forming a CcdA-CcdB complex, a process termed rejuvenation. Functions as a transcriptional corepressor for the ccdAB operon, repression also requires CcdB (By similarity). From Escherichia coli
    536..841     +  CDS            ccdB: CcdB, a bacterial toxin that poisons DNA gyrase; ccdB; Plasmids containing the ccdB gene cannot be propagated in standard E. coli strains.
    882..1006    -  protein_bind   attR2: mutant version of attR; recombination site for the Gateway® LR reaction LR Clonase™
   1015..1032    -  promoter       SP6 promoter (fragment): promoter for bacteriophage SP6 RNA polymerase
   1155..1617    +  misc_feature   IRES: internal ribosome entry site (IRES) of the encephalomyocarditis virus (EMCV)
   1631..1690    +  CDS            Gap43 (fragment): NEUM_RAT - Experimental evidence at protein level: Swiss-Prot protein existence level 1. This protein is associated with nerve growth. It is a major component of the motile 'growth cones' that form the tips of elongating axons. Plays a role in axonal and dendritic filopodia induction (By similarity). From Rattus norvegicus (Rat).
   1691..2410    +  CDS            EGFP: the original enhanced GFP (Yang et al., 1996) mammalian codon-optimized
   2419..2490    +  CDS            HBB (fragment): HBB_PONPY - Experimental evidence at transcript level: Swiss-Prot protein existence level 2. Involved in oxygen transport from the lung to the various peripheral tissues. From Pongo pygmaeus (Bornean orangutan).
   2561..2616    +  polyA_signal   β-globin poly(A) signal: rabbit β-globin polyadenylation signal (Gil and Proudfoot, 1987)
   3001..3017    -  protein_bind   lac operator: The lac repressor binds to the lac operator to inhibit transcription in E. coli. This inhibition can be relieved by adding lactose or isopropyl-β-D-thiogalactopyranoside (IPTG). lac repressor encoded by lacI
   3025..3055    -  promoter       lac promoter: promoter for the E. coli lac operon
   3070..3091    -  protein_bind   CAP binding site: CAP binding activates transcription in the presence of cAMP. E. coli catabolite activator protein
   3104..3143    -  CDS            lacI (fragment): lac repressor; lacI; The lac repressor binds to the lac operator to inhibit transcription in E. coli. This inhibition can be relieved by adding lactose or isopropyl-β-D-thiogalactopyranoside (IPTG).
   3150..3172    +  promoter       SV40 promoter (fragment): SV40 enhancer and early promoter
   3196..3331    +  rep_origin     SV40 ori: SV40 origin of replication
   3351..3485    +  polyA_signal   SV40 poly(A) signal: SV40 polyadenylation signal
   3487..3541    -  CDS            lacI (fragment): lac repressor; lacI; The lac repressor binds to the lac operator to inhibit transcription in E. coli. This inhibition can be relieved by adding lactose or isopropyl-β-D-thiogalactopyranoside (IPTG).
   3724..4312    -  rep_origin     ori: high-copy-number ColE1/pMB1/pBR322/pUC origin of replication
   4483..5343    -  CDS            AmpR: β-lactamase; bla; confers resistance to ampicillin, carbenicillin, and related antibiotics
   5344..5448    -  promoter       AmpR promoter: bla
   5479..5858    +  enhancer       CMV enhancer: human cytomegalovirus immediate early enhancer
   5860..6138    +  promoter       chicken β-actin promoter: No description available
   6139..7155    +  intron         chimeric intron: chimera between introns from chicken β-actin and rabbit β-globin
   7153..7209    +  CDS            HBB (fragment): HBB_LEPEU - Experimental evidence at protein level: Swiss-Prot protein existence level 1. Involved in oxygen transport from the lung to the various peripheral tissues. From Lepus europaeus (European hare).
   7223..7347    +  protein_bind   attR1: mutant version of attR; recombination site for the Gateway® LR reaction LR Clonase™
   7372..7402    +  promoter       lac UV5 promoter: E. coli lac promoter with an "up" mutation
   7426..7455    +  promoter       cat promoter (fragment): promoter of the E. coli cat gene encoding chloramphenicol acetyltransferase
   7456..216     +  CDS            CmR (across the origin): chloramphenicol acetyltransferase confers resistance to chloramphenicol
