[The description below was written by a language model from this plasmid's Addgene catalogue record and pLannotate feature annotations shown in this document.]
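Description:
pCAGEN-DV-IRES-myr-EGFP (JDW 495) is a 7.9 kb Gateway destination vector for mammalian expression, built on the pCAGEN-DEST backbone as part of a MultiSite Gateway cloning toolbox intended for vertebrate model systems. It replicates in E. coli from a high-copy ColE1/pUC-type origin and carries an ampicillin resistance gene in the backbone, plus a chloramphenicol resistance gene inside the Gateway cassette. Because the cassette also encodes the gyrase poison CcdB, the empty vector has to be maintained in a ccdB-tolerant strain. An SV40 origin and SV40 polyadenylation signal are also annotated in the backbone.

The expression unit is driven by the CAGGS promoter, annotated as the CMV immediate-early enhancer, the chicken β-actin promoter and a chimeric β-actin/β-globin intron. Directly downstream lies the attR1-CmR-ccdB-attR2 cassette. In an LR recombination reaction, a gene of interest from an entry clone replaces this cassette. Loss of ccdB then provides negative selection against unrecombined vector in standard strains.

After attR2 comes an EMCV IRES followed by EGFP, which is fused at its N-terminus to a short leader. The record calls this leader a myristoylation signal, whereas the automated annotation matches it to a fragment of rat Gap43. In either case it serves to tether the fluorescent protein to membranes. A rabbit β-globin polyadenylation signal terminates the transcript.

The recombined product is therefore a bicistronic mRNA that expresses the inserted gene together with membrane-localised EGFP. This lets transfected or electroporated cells be identified and their outlines visualised without tagging the protein of interest.
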