Addgene plasmid #242574: pCAGEN-DV-IRES-myr-EGFP (JDW 495)
Purpose: Gateway destination vector with a CAGGS promoter in the backbone as well as an IRES-myr-EGFP to label cell membranes.
Depositing lab: Joshua Wythe. Depositing organization: University of Virginia. Publication: MultiSite Assembly of Gateway Induced Clones (MAGIC): a flexible cloning toolbox for use in vertebrate model systems. Gillespie WB 3rd, Zhang Y, Ruiz OE, Cerda J 3rd, Ortiz-Guzman J, Sherman M, Turner WD, Largoza G, Mosser LE, Fujimoto E, Chien CB, Kwan KM, Arenkiel BR, Devine WP, Wythe JD. Development. 2025 Nov 15;152(22):dev204308. doi: 10.1242/dev.204308. Epub 2025 Nov 13. PubMed 41230856.
Backbone
  Vector backbone: pCAGEN-DEST
  Vector type: Mammalian Expression
Growth in bacteria
  Bacterial resistance: Chloramphenicol and Ampicillin, 25 & 100 μg/mL
  Growth temperature: 37°C
  Growth strain: ccdB Survival
  Copy number: High Copy
Gene/Insert
  Gene/Insert name: attR1-CmR-ccdB-attR2
  Species: Synthetic
  Promoter: CAGGS
  Cloning method: Restriction Enzyme; 5′ cloning site Unknown (unknown if destroyed); 3′ cloning site Unknown (unknown if destroyed)
Terms and licenses: Academic/Nonprofit Terms; Industry Terms: Not Available to Industry
Depositor comments: Please visit https://doi.org/10.1101/2024.07.13.603267 for bioRxiv preprint.
How to cite: pCAGEN-DV-IRES-myr-EGFP (JDW 495) was a gift from Joshua Wythe (Addgene plasmid # 242574 ; http://n2t.net/addgene:242574 ; RRID:Addgene_242574)
